Addgene plasmid #139849: pLenti-X1-Neo-DDRGK1-K-less-HA
Purpose: Lentiviral expression of human DDRGK1-K-less-HA
Depositing lab: Jacob Corn. Depositing organization: University of California, Berkeley. Publication: A Genome-wide ER-phagy Screen Highlights Key Roles of Mitochondrial Metabolism and ER-Resident UFMylation. Liang JR, Lingeman E, Luong T, Ahmed S, Muhar M, Nguyen T, Olzmann JA, Corn JE. Cell. 2020 Mar 19;180(6):1160-1177.e20. doi: 10.1016/j.cell.2020.02.017. Epub 2020 Mar 10. PubMed 32160526.
Backbone
  Vector backbone: pLenti-X1-Neo
  Vector type: Lentiviral
  Selectable markers: Neomycin (select with G418)
Growth in bacteria
  Bacterial resistance: Ampicillin, 100 μg/mL
  Growth temperature: 37°C
  Growth strain: NEB Stable
  Copy number: High Copy
Gene/Insert
  Gene/Insert name: DDRGK1
  Species: H. sapiens (human)
  Mutation: K116R, K120R, K121R,K124R, K128R, K146R, K176R, K193R, K224R & K227R
  Entrez Gene: DDRGK1 (a.k.a. C20orf116, SEMDSH, UFBP1, dJ1187M17.3)
  Tag / fusion protein: HA (C terminal on insert)
  Cloning method: Gibson Cloning
Terms and licenses: Academic/Nonprofit Terms; Industry Terms: Not Available to Industry
How to cite: pLenti-X1-Neo-DDRGK1-K-less-HA was a gift from Jacob Corn (Addgene plasmid # 139849 ; http://n2t.net/addgene:139849 ; RRID:Addgene_139849)
