[The description below was written by a language model from this plasmid's Addgene catalogue record and pLannotate feature annotations shown in this document.]
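Description:
pLenti-X1-Neo-DDRGK1-K-less-HA is a lentiviral expression plasmid of about 10 kb, built on the pLenti-X1-Neo backbone, for stable expression of a lysine-mutant form of human DDRGK1 (also known as UFBP1 or C20orf116) in mammalian cells. In bacteria it is maintained through a high-copy ColE1/pUC-type origin and selected with ampicillin via β-lactamase. An f1 origin and an SV40 origin are also annotated. The viral portion has an RSV promoter fused to a truncated HIV-1 5' LTR, which drives genomic RNA production in packaging cells. It is followed by the Ψ packaging signal with a gag fragment, the Rev response element for Rev-dependent nuclear export, and the cPPT/CTS. A second truncated LTR and an SV40 polyadenylation signal close the transfer cassette.

Between the LTRs, the human EF-1α promoter drives the DDRGK1 coding sequence, which is flanked by attB1 and attB2 Gateway sites, although the record lists Gibson assembly as the cloning method. The insert carries ten lysine-to-arginine substitutions (K116R, K120R, K121R, K124R, K128R, K146R, K176R, K193R, K224R and K227R) and a C-terminal HA epitope tag for detection or immunoprecipitation. The feature table annotates this tag as a fragment of a 3xHA element. A WPRE downstream enhances transcript expression, and a separate mouse PGK promoter drives the neomycin phosphotransferase gene so that transduced cells can be selected with G418. The associated publication concerns ER-phagy and ER-resident UFMylation, so the "K-less" variant plausibly serves as a modification-resistant comparator to wild-type DDRGK1. The record itself states the purpose only as lentiviral expression of this mutant.
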