Features (pLannotate 1.2.2; 33 found; start..end, strand, type, name):
     26..130     +  promoter       AmpR promoter: bla
    131..991     +  CDS            AmpR: β-lactamase; bla; confers resistance to ampicillin, carbenicillin, and related antibiotics
   1162..1750    +  rep_origin     ori: high-copy-number ColE1/pMB1/pBR322/pUC origin of replication
   1933..2025    +  CDS            lacI (fragment): lac repressor; lacI; The lac repressor binds to the lac operator to inhibit transcription in E. coli. This inhibition can be relieved by adding lactose or isopropyl-β-D-thiogalactopyranoside (IPTG).
   2038..2059    +  protein_bind   CAP binding site: CAP binding activates transcription in the presence of cAMP. E. coli catabolite activator protein
   2074..2104    +  promoter       lac promoter: promoter for the E. coli lac operon
   2112..2128    +  protein_bind   lac operator: The lac repressor binds to the lac operator to inhibit transcription in E. coli. This inhibition can be relieved by adding lactose or isopropyl-β-D-thiogalactopyranoside (IPTG). lac repressor encoded by lacI
   2173..2191    +  promoter       T3 promoter: promoter for bacteriophage T3 RNA polymerase
   2219..2445    +  promoter       RSV promoter: Rous sarcoma virus enhancer/promoter
   2446..2626    +  LTR            5' LTR (truncated): truncated 5' long terminal repeat (LTR) from HIV-1
   2673..2798    +  misc_feature   HIV-1 Ψ: packaging signal of human immunodeficiency virus type 1
   2782..3145    +  CDS            HIV-1 gag (fragment): gag protein from human immunodeficiency virus 1; gag
   3291..3524    +  misc_feature   RRE: The Rev response element (RRE) of HIV-1 allows for Rev-dependent mRNA export from the nucleus to the cytoplasm.
   3901..4001    +  CDS            Rev (fragment): human immunodeficiency virus 1 (HIV-1) Rev protein; rev; enhances nuclear export of unspliced and incompletely spliced viral mRNAs
   4020..4136    +  misc_feature   cPPT/CTS: central polypurine tract and central termination sequence of HIV-1
   4170..4194    +  protein_bind   attB1: mutant version of attB; recombination site for the Gateway® BP reaction BP Clonase™
   4209..4227    +  enhancer       CMV enhancer (fragment): human cytomegalovirus immediate early enhancer
   4252..4318    +  CDS            small t antigen (fragment): SV40 (simian virus 40) small t antigen
   4325..5503    +  promoter       EF-1α promoter: strong constitutive promoter for human elongation factor EF-1α
   5520..5538    +  promoter       T7 promoter: promoter for bacteriophage T7 RNA polymerase
   5583..6524    +  CDS            DDRGK1: DDRGK_HUMAN - Also known as C20orf116 From Homo sapiens (Human).
   6552..6579    +  CDS            3xHA (fragment): three tandem HA epitope tags
   6587..6611    -  protein_bind   attB2: mutant version of attB; recombination site for the Gateway® BP reaction BP Clonase™
   6642..7230    +  misc_feature   WPRE: woodchuck hepatitis virus posttranscriptional regulatory element
   7281..7780    +  promoter       PGK promoter: mouse phosphoglycerate kinase 1 promoter
   7794..8597    +  CDS            NeoR/KanR: aminoglycoside phosphotransferase from Tn5; aph(3')-II (or nptII); confers resistance to neomycin, kanamycin, and G418 (Geneticin®)
   8671..8808    +  CDS            nef (fragment): NEF_HV1LA - Experimental evidence at protein level: Swiss-Prot protein existence level 1. Extracellular Nef protein targets CD4(+) T-lymphocytes for apoptosis by interacting with CXCR4 surface receptors. From Human immunodeficiency virus type 1 group M subtype B (isolate Lai) (HIV-1).
   8794..8974    +  LTR            5' LTR (truncated): truncated 5' long terminal repeat (LTR) from HIV-1
   9046..9167    +  polyA_signal   SV40 poly(A) signal: SV40 polyadenylation signal
   9207..9342    +  rep_origin     SV40 ori: SV40 origin of replication
   9363..9381    -  promoter       T7 promoter: promoter for bacteriophage T7 RNA polymerase
   9389..9544    +  CDS            lacZα (fragment): LacZα fragment of β-galactosidase; lacZ fragment
   9549..9977    +  rep_origin     f1 ori (sequence partly withheld): f1 bacteriophage origin of replication; arrow indicates direction of (+) strand synthesis
>Addgene plasmid #139849 | pLenti-X1-Neo-DDRGK1-K-less-HA | addgene full sequence | sequence record 275644 | Addgene NGS Result
AGGTGGCACTTTTCGGGGAAATGTGCGCGGAACCCCTATTTGTTTATTTTTCTAAATACATTCAAATATG
TATCCGCTCATGAGACAATAACCCTGATAAATGCTTCAATAATATTGAAAAAGGAAGAGTATGAGTATTC
AACATTTCCGTGTCGCCCTTATTCCCTTTTTTGCGGCATTTTGCCTTCCTGTTTTTGCTCACCCAGAAAC
GCTGGTGAAAGTAAAAGATGCTGAAGATCAGTTGGGTGCACGAGTGGGTTACATCGAACTGGATCTCAAC
AGCGGTAAGATCCTTGAGAGTTTTCGCCCCGAAGAACGTTTTCCAATGATGAGCACTTTTAAAGTTCTGC
TATGTGGCGCGGTATTATCCCGTATTGACGCCGGGCAAGAGCAACTCGGTCGCCGCATACACTATTCTCA
GAATGACTTGGTTGAGTACTCACCAGTCACAGAAAAGCATCTTACGGATGGCATGACAGTAAGAGAATTA
TGCAGTGCTGCCATAACCATGAGTGATAACACTGCGGCCAACTTACTTCTGACAACGATCGGAGGACCGA
AGGAGCTAACCGCTTTTTTGCACAACATGGGGGATCATGTAACTCGCCTTGATCGTTGGGAACCGGAGCT
GAATGAAGCCATACCAAACGACGAGCGTGACACCACGATGCCTGTAGCAATGGCAACAACGTTGCGCAAA
CTATTAACTGGCGAACTACTTACTCTAGCTTCCCGGCAACAATTAATAGACTGGATGGAGGCGGATAAAG
TTGCAGGACCACTTCTGCGCTCGGCCCTTCCGGCTGGCTGGTTTATTGCTGATAAATCTGGAGCCGGTGA
GCGTGGGTCTCGCGGTATCATTGCAGCACTGGGGCCAGATGGTAAGCCCTCCCGTATCGTAGTTATCTAC
ACGACGGGGAGTCAGGCAACTATGGATGAACGAAATAGACAGATCGCTGAGATAGGTGCCTCACTGATTA
AGCATTGGTAACTGTCAGACCAAGTTTACTCATATATACTTTAGATTGATTTAAAACTTCATTTTTAATT
TAAAAGGATCTAGGTGAAGATCCTTTTTGATAATCTCATGACCAAAATCCCTTAACGTGAGTTTTCGTTC
CACTGAGCGTCAGACCCCGTAGAAAAGATCAAAGGATCTTCTTGAGATCCTTTTTTTCTGCGCGTAATCT
GCTGCTTGCAAACAAAAAAACCACCGCTACCAGCGGTGGTTTGTTTGCCGGATCAAGAGCTACCAACTCT
TTTTCCGAAGGTAACTGGCTTCAGCAGAGCGCAGATACCAAATACTGTTCTTCTAGTGTAGCCGTAGTTA
GGCCACCACTTCAAGAACTCTGTAGCACCGCCTACATACCTCGCTCTGCTAATCCTGTTACCAGTGGCTG
CTGCCAGTGGCGATAAGTCGTGTCTTACCGGGTTGGACTCAAGACGATAGTTACCGGATAAGGCGCAGCG
GTCGGGCTGAACGGGGGGTTCGTGCACACAGCCCAGCTTGGAGCGAACGACCTACACCGAACTGAGATAC
CTACAGCGTGAGCTATGAGAAAGCGCCACGCTTCCCGAAGGGAGAAAGGCGGACAGGTATCCGGTAAGCG
GCAGGGTCGGAACAGGAGAGCGCACGAGGGAGCTTCCAGGGGGAAACGCCTGGTATCTTTATAGTCCTGT
CGGGTTTCGCCACCTCTGACTTGAGCGTCGATTTTTGTGATGCTCGTCAGGGGGGCGGAGCCTATGGAAA
AACGCCAGCAACGCGGCCTTTTTACGGTTCCTGGCCTTTTGCTGGCCTTTTGCTCACATGTTCTTTCCTG
CGTTATCCCCTGATTCTGTGGATAACCGTATTACCGCCTTTGAGTGAGCTGATACCGCTCGCCGCAGCCG
AACGACCGAGCGCAGCGAGTCAGTGAGCGAGGAAGCGGAAGAGCGCCCAATACGCAAACCGCCTCTCCCC
GCGCGTTGGCCGATTCATTAATGCAGCTGGCACGACAGGTTTCCCGACTGGAAAGCGGGCAGTGAGCGCA
ACGCAATTAATGTGAGTTAGCTCACTCATTAGGCACCCCAGGCTTTACACTTTATGCTTCCGGCTCGTAT
GTTGTGTGGAATTGTGAGCGGATAACAATTTCACACAGGAAACAGCTATGACCATGATTACGCCAAGCGC
GCAATTAACCCTCACTAAAGGGAACAAAAGCTGGAGCTGCAAGCTTAATGTAGTCTTATGCAATACTCTT
GTAGTCTTGCAACATGGTAACGATGAGTTAGCAACATGCCTTACAAGGAGAGAAAAAGCACCGTGCATGC
CGATTGGTGGAAGTAAGGTGGTACGATCGTGCCTTATTAGGAAGGCAACAGACGGGTCTGACATGGATTG
GACGAACCACTGAATTGCCGCATTGCAGAGATATTGTATTTAAGTGCCTAGCTCGATACATAAACGGGTC
TCTCTGGTTAGACCAGATCTGAGCCTGGGAGCTCTCTGGCTAACTAGGGAACCCACTGCTTAAGCCTCAA
TAAAGCTTGCCTTGAGTGCTTCAAGTAGTGTGTGCCCGTCTGTTGTGTGACTCTGGTAACTAGAGATCCC
TCAGACCCTTTTAGTCAGTGTGGAAAATCTCTAGCAGTGGCGCCCGAACAGGGACTTGAAAGCGAAAGGG
AAACCAGAGGAGCTCTCTCGACGCAGGACTCGGCTTGCTGAAGCGCGCACGGCAAGAGGCGAGGGGCGGC
GACTGGTGAGTACGCCAAAAATTTTGACTAGCGGAGGCTAGAAGGAGAGAGATGGGTGCGAGAGCGTCAG
TATTAAGCGGGGGAGAATTAGATCGCGATGGGAAAAAATTCGGTTAAGGCCAGGGGGAAAGAAAAAATAT
AAATTAAAACATATAGTATGGGCAAGCAGGGAGCTAGAACGATTCGCAGTTAATCCTGGCCTGTTAGAAA
CATCAGAAGGCTGTAGACAAATACTGGGACAGCTACAACCATCCCTTCAGACAGGATCAGAAGAACTTAG
ATCATTATATAATACAGTAGCAACCCTCTATTGTGTGCATCAAAGGATAGAGATAAAAGACACCAAGGAA
GCTTTAGACAAGATAGAGGAAGAGCAAAACAAAAGTAAGACCACCGCACAGCAAGCGGCCGCTGATCTTC
AGACCTGGAGGAGGAGATATGAGGGACAATTGGAGAAGTGAATTATATAAATATAAAGTAGTAAAAATTG
AACCATTAGGAGTAGCACCCACCAAGGCAAAGAGAAGAGTGGTGCAGAGAGAAAAAAGAGCAGTGGGAAT
AGGAGCTTTGTTCCTTGGGTTCTTGGGAGCAGCAGGAAGCACTATGGGCGCAGCGTCAATGACGCTGACG
GTACAGGCCAGACAATTATTGTCTGGTATAGTGCAGCAGCAGAACAATTTGCTGAGGGCTATTGAGGCGC
AACAGCATCTGTTGCAACTCACAGTCTGGGGCATCAAGCAGCTCCAGGCAAGAATCCTGGCTGTGGAAAG
ATACCTAAAGGATCAACAGCTCCTGGGGATTTGGGGTTGCTCTGGAAAACTCATTTGCACCACTGCTGTG
CCTTGGAATGCTAGTTGGAGTAATAAATCTCTGGAACAGATTTGGAATCACACGACCTGGATGGAGTGGG
ACAGAGAAATTAACAATTACACAAGCTTAATACACTCCTTAATTGAAGAATCGCAAAACCAGCAAGAAAA
GAATGAACAAGAATTATTGGAATTAGATAAATGGGCAAGTTTGTGGAATTGGTTTAACATAACAAATTGG
CTGTGGTATATAAAATTATTCATAATGATAGTAGGAGGCTTGGTAGGTTTAAGAATAGTTTTTGCTGTAC
TTTCTATAGTGAATAGAGTTAGGCAGGGATATTCACCATTATCGTTTCAGACCCACCTCCCAACCCCGAG
GGGACCCGACAGGCCCGAAGGAATAGAAGAAGAAGGTGGAGAGAGAGACAGAGACAGATCCATTCGATTA
GTGAACGGATCTCGACGGTATCGGTTAACTTTTAAAAGAAAAGGGGGGATTGGGGGGTACAGTGCAGGGG
AAAGAATAGTAGACATAATAGCAACAGACATACAAACTAAAGAATTACAAAAACAAATTACAAAATTCAA
AATTTTATCGTCCAGTGTGGTGGAATTCTGCAGATATCAACAAGTTTGTACAAAAAAGCAGGCTCCACCA
TGGGAACCGACATTGATTATTGACTAGGCTTTTGCAAAAAGCTTTGCAAAGATGGATAAAGTTTTAAACA
GAGAGGAATCTTTGCAGCTAATGGACCTTCTAGGTCTTGAAAGGAGTGGGAATTGGCTCCGGTGCCCGTC
AGTGGGCAGAGCGCACATCGCCCACAGTCCCCGAGAAGTTGGGGGGAGGGGTCGGCAATTGAACCGGTGC
CTAGAGAAGGTGGCGCGGGGTAAACTGGGAAAGTGATGTCGTGTACTGGCTCCGCCTTTTTCCCGAGGGT
GGGGGAGAACCGTATATAAGTGCAGTAGTCGCCGTGAACGTTCTTTTTCGCAACGGGTTTGCCGCCAGAA
CACAGGTAAGTGCCGTGTGTGGTTCCCGCGGGCCTGGCCTCTTTACGGGTTATGGCCCTTGCGTGCCTTG
AATTACTTCCACCTGGCTGCAGTACGTGATTCTTGATCCCGAGCTTCGGGTTGGAAGTGGGTGGGAGAGT
TCGAGGCCTTGCGCTTAAGGAGCCCCTTCGCCTCGTGCTTGAGTTGAGGCCTGGCCTGGGCGCTGGGGCC
GCCGCGTGCGAATCTGGTGGCACCTTCGCGCCTGTCTCGCTGCTTTCGATAAGTCTCTAGCCATTTAAAA
TTTTTGATGACCTGCTGCGACGCTTTTTTTCTGGCAAGATAGTCTTGTAAATGCGGGCCAAGATCTGCAC
ACTGGTATTTCGGTTTTTGGGGCCGCGGGCGGCGACGGGGCCCGTGCGTCCCAGCGCACATGTTCGGCGA
GGCGGGGCCTGCGAGCGCGGCCACCGAGAATCGGACGGGGGTAGTCTCAAGCTGGCCGGCCTGCTCTGGT
GCCTGGCCTCGCGCCGCCGTGTATCGCCCCGCCCTGGGCGGCAAGGCTGGCCCGGTCGGCACCAGTTGCG
TGAGCGGAAAGATGGCCGCTTCCCGGCCCTGCTGCAGGGAGCTCAAAATGGAGGACGCGGCGCTCGGGAG
AGCGGGCGGGTGAGTCACCCACACAAAGGAAAAGGGCCTTTCCGTCCTCAGCCGTCGCTTCATGTGACTC
CACGGAGTACCGGGCGCCGTCCAGGCACCTCGATTAGTTCTCGAGCTTTTGGAGTACGTCGTCTTTAGGT
TGGGGGGAGGGGTTTTATGCGATGGAGTTTCCCCACACTGAGTGGGTGGAGACTGAAGTTAGGCCAGCTT
GGCACTTGATGTAATTCTCCTTGGAATTTGCCCTTTTTGAGTTTGGATCTTGGTTCATTCTCAAGCCTCA
GACAGTGGTTCAAAGTTTTTTTCTTCCATTTCAGGTGTCGTGAGGAATTAGCTTGGTACTAATACGACTC
ACTATAGGGAGACCCAAGCTGGCTAGGTAAGCTTGGTACCGAGCTCGGATCCATGGTGGCGCCTGTGTGG
TACTTGGTAGCGGCGGCTCTGCTAGTCGGCTTTATCCTCTTCCTGACTCGCAGCCGGGGCCGGGCGGCAT
CAGCCGGCCAAGAGCCACTGCACAATGAGGAGCTGGCAGGAGCAGGCCGGGTGGCCCAGCCTGGGCCCCT
GGAGCCTGAGGAGCCGAGAGCTGGAGGCAGGCCTCGGCGCCGGAGGGACCTGGGCAGCCGCCTACAGGCC
CAGCGTCGAGCCCAGCGGGTGGCCTGGGCAGAAGCAGATGAGAACGAGGAGGAAGCTGTCATCCTAGCCC
AGGAGGAGGAAGGTGTCGAGAAGCCAGCGGAAACTCACCTGTCGGGGAGAATTGGAGCTAGGAGACTGCG
GAGGCTGGAGGAGAGACAAGCGCGAAAGGCCCAGCGTGAGGCAGAGGAGGCTGAACGTGAGGAGCGGAGA
CGACTCGAGTCCCAGCGCGAAGCTGAGTGGAAGAAGGAGGAGGAGCGGCTTCGCCTGGAGGAGGAGCAGA
AGGAGGAGGAGGAGAGGAGGGCCCGCGAGGAGCAGGCCCAGCGGGAGCATGAGGAGTACCTGAAACTGAG
GGAGGCCTTTGTGGTGGAGGAGGAAGGCGTAGGAGAGACCATGACTGAGGAACAGTCCCAGAGCTTCCTG
ACAGAGTTCATCAACTACATCAGGCAGTCCAGGGTTGTGCTCTTGGAAGACCTGGCTTCCCAGGTGGGCC
TACGCACTCAGGACACCATAAATCGCATCCAGGACCTGCTGGCTGAGGGGACTATAACAGGTGTGATTGA
CGACCGGGGCCGGTTCATCTACATAACCCCAGAGGAACTGGCCGCCGTGGCCAACTTCATCCGACAGCGG
GGCCGGGTGTCCATCGCCGAGCTTGCCCAAGCCAGCAACTCCCTCATCGCCTGGGGCCGGGAGTCCCCTG
CCCAAGCCCCAGCCGGTGGATCTGGAGGTTCTGGTGGAATGTACCCATACGATGTTCCAGATTACGCTTG
ATCTAGACCCAGCTTTCTTGTACAAAGTGGTTGATATCCAGCACAGTGGCGGCCGCTCGACAATCAACCT
CTGGATTACAAAATTTGTGAAAGATTGACTGGTATTCTTAACTATGTTGCTCCTTTTACGCTATGTGGAT
ACGCTGCTTTAATGCCTTTGTATCATGCTATTGCTTCCCGTATGGCTTTCATTTTCTCCTCCTTGTATAA
ATCCTGGTTGCTGTCTCTTTATGAGGAGTTGTGGCCCGTTGTCAGGCAACGTGGCGTGGTGTGCACTGTG
TTTGCTGACGCAACCCCCACTGGTTGGGGCATTGCCACCACCTGTCAGCTCCTTTCCGGGACTTTCGCTT
TCCCCCTCCCTATTGCCACGGCGGAACTCATCGCCGCCTGCCTTGCCCGCTGCTGGACAGGGGCTCGGCT
GTTGGGCACTGACAATTCCGTGGTGTTGTCGGGGAAGCTGACGTCCTTTCCATGGCTGCTCGCCTGTGTT
GCCACCTGGATTCTGCGCGGGACGTCCTTCTGCTACGTCCCTTCGGCCCTCAATCCAGCGGACCTTCCTT
CCCGCGGCCTGCTGCCGGCTCTGCGGCCTCTTCCGCGTCTTCGCCTTCGCCCTCAGACGAGTCGGATCTC
CCTTTGGGCCGCCTCCCCGCCTGGACCTGCAGGATTCTGCAGATATCCGGACTAGTGATCTAATTCTACC
GGGTAGGGGAGGCGCTTTTCCCAAGGCAGTCTGGAGCATGCGCTTTAGCAGCCCCGCTGGGCACTTGGCG
CTACACAAGTGGCCTCTGGCCTCGCACACATTCCACATCCACCGGTAGGCGCCAACCGGCTCCGTTCTTT
GGTGGCCCCTTCGCGCCACCTTCTACTCCTCCCCTAGTCAGGAAGTTCCCCCCCGCCCCGCAGCTCGCGT
CGTGCAGGACGTGACAAATGGAAGTAGCACGTCTCACTAGTCTCGTGCAGATGGACAGCACCGCTGAGCA
ATGGAAGCGGGTAGGCCTTTGGGGCAGCGGCCAATAGCAGCTTTGCTCCTTCGCTTTCTGGGCTCAGAGG
CTGGGAAGGGGTGGGTCCGGGGGCGGGCTCAGGGGCGGGCTCAGGGGCGGGGCGGGCGCCCGAAGGTCCT
CCGGAGGCCCGGCATTCTGCACGCTTCAAAAGCGCACGTCTGCCGCGCTGTTCTCCTCTTCCTCATCTCC
GGGCCTTTCGACCTGCAGCCAATATGGGATCGGCCATTGAACAAGATGGATTGCACGCAGGTTCTCCGGC
CGCTTGGGTGGAGAGGCTATTCGGCTATGACTGGGCACAACAGACAATCGGCTGCTCTGATGCCGCCGTG
TTCCGGCTGTCAGCGCAGGGGCGCCCGGTTCTTTTTGTCAAGACCGACCTGTCCGGTGCCCTGAATGAAC
TGCAGGACGAGGCAGCGCGGCTATCGTGGCTGGCCACGACGGGCGTTCCTTGCGCAGCTGTGCTCGACGT
TGTCACTGAAGCGGGAAGGGACTGGCTGCTATTGGGCGAAGTGCCGGGGCAGGATCTCCTGTCATCTCAC
CTTGCTCCTGCCGAGAAAGTATCCATCATGGCTGATGCAATGCGGCGGCTGCATACGCTTGATCCGGCTA
CCTGCCCATTCGACCACCAAGCGAAACATCGCATCGAGCGAGCACGTACTCGGATGGAAGCCGGTCTTGT
CGATCAGGATGATCTGGACGAAGAGCATCAGGGGCTCGCGCCAGCCGAACTGTTCGCCAGGCTCAAGGCG
CGCATGCCCGACGGCGAGGATCTCGTCGTGACCCATGGCGATGCCTGCTTGCCGAATATCATGGTGGAAA
ATGGCCGCTTTTCTGGATTCATCGACTGTGGCCGGCTGGGTGTGGCGGACCGCTATCAGGACATAGCGTT
GGCTACCCGTGATATTGCTGAAGAGCTTGGCGGCGAATGGGCTGACCGCTTCCTCGTGCTTTACGGTATC
GCCGCTCCCGATTCGCAGCGCATCGCCTTCTATCGCCTTCTTGACGAGTTCTTCTGAACGCGTCGCCCGC
CCCACGACCCGCAGCGCCCGACCGAAAGGAGCGCACGACCCCATGCATCTCGAGGGCCCGGTACCTTTAA
GACCAATGACTTACAAGGCAGCTGTAGATCTTAGCCACTTTTTAAAAGAAAAGGGGGGACTGGAAGGGCT
AGCTCACTCCCAACGAAGACAAGATCTGCTTTTTGCTTGTACTGGGTCTCTCTGGTTAGACCAGATCTGA
GCCTGGGAGCTCTCTGGCTAACTAGGGAACCCACTGCTTAAGCCTCAATAAAGCTTGCCTTGAGTGCTTC
AAGTAGTGTGTGCCCGTCTGTTGTGTGACTCTGGTAACTAGAGATCCCTCAGACCCTTTTAGTCAGTGTG
GAAAATCTCTAGCAGTAGTAGTTCATGTCATCTTATTATTCAGTATTTATAACTTGCAAAGAAATGAATA
TCAGAGAGTGAGAGGAACTTGTTTATTGCAGCTTATAATGGTTACAAATAAAGCAATAGCATCACAAATT
TCACAAATAAAGCATTTTTTTCACTGCATTCTAGTTGTGGTTTGTCCAAACTCATCAATGTATCTTATCA
TGTCTGGCTCTAGCTATCCCGCCCCTAACTCCGCCCATCCCGCCCCTAACTCCGCCCAGTTCCGCCCATT
CTCCGCCCCATGGCTGACTAATTTTTTTTATTTATGCAGAGGCCGAGGCCGCCTCGGCCTCTGAGCTATT
CCAGAAGTAGTGAGGAGGCTTTTTTGGAGGCCTAGGGACGTACCCAATTCGCCCTATAGTGAGTCGTATT
ACGCGCGCTCACTGGCCGTCGTTTTACAACGTCGTGACTGGGAAAACCCTGGCGTTACCCAACTTAATCG
CCTTGCAGCACATCCCCCTTTCGCCAGCTGGCGTAATAGCGAAGAGGCCCGCACCGATCGCCCTTCCCAA
CAGTTGCGCAGCCTGAATGGCGAATGGG
[124 nt withheld, positions 9549-9672]
C
[91 nt withheld, positions 9674-9764]
A
[49 nt withheld, positions 9766-9814]
CCTTTGACGTTGGAGTCCACGTTCTTT
[37 nt withheld, positions 9842-9878]
ACCCTATCTCGGTCTATTCTTTTGATTTATAAGGGATTTTGCCGATTTCGGCCTATTGGTTAAAAAATGA
GCTGATTTAACAAAAATTTAACGCGAATTTTAACAAAATATTAACGCTTACAATTT
